Addgene plasmid #135589: pJPS2955
Purpose: SNR6 has UUUAUUUC at position 100–107 deleted
Depositing lab: Jonathan Staley. Depositing organization: University of Chicago. Publication: Termination of pre-mRNA splicing requires that the ATPase and RNA unwindase Prp43p acts on the catalytic snRNA U6. Toroney R, Nielsen KH, Staley JP. Genes Dev. 2019 Sep 26. pii: gad.328294.119. doi: 10.1101/gad.328294.119. PubMed 31558568.
Backbone
  Vector backbone: pSE358
  Vector type: Yeast Expression
  Selectable markers: TRP1
Growth in bacteria
  Bacterial resistance: Ampicillin, 100 μg/mL
  Growth temperature: 37°C
  Growth strain: DH5alpha
  Copy number: Low Copy
Gene/Insert
  Gene/Insert name: snR6
  Species: S. cerevisiae (budding yeast)
  Mutation: U6Δ8 has UUUAUUUC at position 100–107 deleted
  Entrez Gene: snR6 (a.k.a. snR6)
  Promoter: Native
  Cloning method: Unknown
  Sequencing primers: 5′ M13 fwd
Resource information
  A portion of this plasmid was derived from a plasmid made by: This plasmid is based on pSX6 that is deposited in Addgene. pSX6 was used as the parental plasmid for site directed mutagenesis to introduce internal deletions with U6
Terms and licenses: Academic/Nonprofit Terms; Industry Terms: Not Available to Industry
How to cite: pJPS2955 was a gift from Jonathan Staley (Addgene plasmid # 135589 ; http://n2t.net/addgene:135589 ; RRID:Addgene_135589)
