[The description below was written by a language model from this plasmid's Addgene catalogue record and pLannotate feature annotations shown in this document.]
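Description:
pJPS2955 is a yeast–E. coli shuttle plasmid built on the pSE358 backbone that carries a mutant allele of SNR6, the Saccharomyces cerevisiae gene for the U6 spliceosomal snRNA. In bacteria it is maintained through a ColE1/pUC-type origin and selected with ampicillin via the β-lactamase (AmpR) gene. In yeast it is selected by tryptophan prototrophy through TRP1 with its own promoter, and a CEN4 centromere element provides stable, low-copy segregation. The feature table also shows cloning-vector remnants: a lac promoter/operator with CAP site, lacZα and lacI fragments, pUC and pBluescript polylinker pieces, a bom fragment and a short tetracycline-resistance fragment. None of these appears to play a role in the payload.

The insert is a genomic SNR6 segment expressed from its native promoter, and the annotated U6 ncRNA is flanked by fragments of yeast open reading frames that presumably came along with the surrounding genomic DNA. The allele, termed U6Δ8, lacks eight nucleotides (positions 100–107) near the 3′ end of the snRNA. According to the record it was made by site-directed mutagenesis of the parental plasmid pSX6, as part of a set of internal U6 deletions. The associated study concerns termination of pre-mRNA splicing and the action of the ATPase/RNA unwindase Prp43p on the catalytic U6 snRNA, so the plasmid most likely serves to supply this shortened U6 variant in yeast and test how the deleted 3′ region contributes to that process. The record does not describe the specific strains or assays used.
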