Features (pLannotate 1.2.2; 18 found; start..end, strand, type, name):
      9..112     +  ncRNA          U6: Accession: RF00026 - U6 spliceosomal RNA
    428..622     -  CDS            YL108_YEAST (fragment): Experimental evidence at protein level: Swiss-Prot protein existence level 1. From Saccharomyces cerevisiae (strain ATCC 204508 / S288c) (Baker's yeast).
    622..646     +  misc_feature   MCS (fragment): pBluescript multiple cloning site
    662..816     +  CDS            lacZα (fragment): LacZα fragment of β-galactosidase; lacZ fragment
    822..873     -  misc_feature   bom (fragment): basis of mobility region from pBR322
   1194..1486    -  misc_feature   CEN4: S. cerevisiae CEN4 centromere
   1779..2453    -  CDS            TRP1: phosphoribosylanthranilate isomerase, required for tryptophan biosynthesis; S. cerevisiae TRP1; yeast auxotrophic marker
   2454..2555    -  promoter       TRP1 promoter: S. cerevisiae TRP1
   2658..2762    +  promoter       AmpR promoter: bla
   2763..3623    +  CDS            AmpR: β-lactamase; bla; confers resistance to ampicillin, carbenicillin, and related antibiotics
   3794..4382    +  rep_origin     ori: high-copy-number ColE1/pMB1/pBR322/pUC origin of replication
   4565..4657    +  CDS            lacI (fragment): lac repressor; lacI; The lac repressor binds to the lac operator to inhibit transcription in E. coli. This inhibition can be relieved by adding lactose or isopropyl-β-D-thiogalactopyranoside (IPTG).
   4670..4691    +  protein_bind   CAP binding site: CAP binding activates transcription in the presence of cAMP. E. coli catabolite activator protein
   4706..4736    +  promoter       lac promoter: promoter for the E. coli lac operon
   4744..4760    +  protein_bind   lac operator: The lac repressor binds to the lac operator to inhibit transcription in E. coli. This inhibition can be relieved by adding lactose or isopropyl-β-D-thiogalactopyranoside (IPTG). lac repressor encoded by lacI
   4793..4819    +  misc_feature   MCS (fragment): pUC18/19 multiple cloning site
   4838..5032    +  CDS            TcR (fragment): tetracycline efflux protein; tet; confers resistance to tetracycline
   5123..5443    +  CDS            YE11_YEAST: Experimental evidence at transcript level: Swiss-Prot protein existence level 2. From Saccharomyces cerevisiae (strain ATCC 204508 / S288c) (Baker's yeast).
>Addgene plasmid #135589 | pJPS2955 | addgene full sequence | sequence record 272504 | Addgene NGS Result
GTTCGCGAAGTAACCCTTCGTGGACATTTGGTCAATTTGAAACAATACAGAGATGATCAGCAGTTCCCCT
GCATAAGGATGAACCGTTTTACAAAGAGAGTTTTTTTTTTATCCTCGAGTGAAGTATCGTGACTTGTACA
TTTGAAGATACCCAGCGTACAGCAGTGTATCTTTATCTTCCTGTATGATATAGATAACTAACATCTCGAA
TAGAAAATTGTCTCGCGTTCGAACCTAAGCCTTTGCTATCGGTTGAACATAGAAGACCGCGTGATTCATT
TTAGTGCGTAAGAATGCTATTAGTACTTATGTGCTTTATGAATGTGAATATTGTTACAGCTATGCAATGG
TACGATCATACTCTGAACGATCCATTTAAATTATATATGTCAAACAGAAGAGAAAGGTTTTTTTATTGAA
GATTTCACAGAAAATCAATCATTTTGCAATATTCCTTCGTCCCAGAGAAGGTTTCGGCTTTTACAGCAAC
GAGAATGATTCTTCCATTATTTGTACCTAGCTTCCACATGGATTTCGATAAGTGTAGTTTCAAACCATGA
ACGCAATTCAAAACTTTCAAATTGGTGCAATCCAAGACCCTCCCTTTACATTTGGAGTCGTTATCAAGCT
TATCGATACCGTCGACGGATCCGAAGCTTGGCACTGGCCGTCGTTTTACAACGTCGTGACTGGGAAAACC
CTGGCGTTACCCAACTTAATCGCCTTGCAGCACATCCCCCTTTCGCCAGCTGGCGTAATAGCGAAGAGGC
CCGCACCGATCGCCCTTCCCAACAGTTGCGCAGCCTGAATGGCGAATGGCGCCTGATGCGGTATTTTCTC
CTTACGCATCTGTGCGGTATTTCACACCGCATAACTAGCTTTTAACTTGTATCCTAGGTTATCTATGCTG
TCTCACCATAGAGAATATTACCTATTTCAGAATGTATGTCCATGATTCGCCGGGTAAATACATATAATAC
ACAAATCTGGCTTAATAAAGTCTATAATATATCTCATAAAGAAGTGCTAAATTGGCTAGTGCTATATATT
TTTAAGAAAATTTCTTTTGACTAAGTCCATATCGACTTTGTAAAAGTTCACATTAGCATACATATATTAC
ACGAGCCAGAAATAGTAACTTTTGCCTAAATCACAAATTGCAAAATTTAATTGCTTGCAAAAGGTCACAT
GCTTATAATCAACTTTTTTAAAAATTTAAAATACTTTTTTATTTTTTATTTTTAAACATAAATGAAATAA
TTTATTTATTGTTTATGATTACCGAAACATAAAACCTGCTCAAGAAAAAGAAACTGTTTTGTCCTTGGAA
AAAAAGCACTACCTAGGAGCGGCCAAAATGCCGAGGCTTTCATAGCTTAAACTCTTTACAGAAAATAGGC
ATTATAGATCAGTTCGAGTTTTCTTATTCTTCCTTCCGGTTTTATCGTCACAGTTTTACAGTAAATAAGT
ATCACCTCTTAGAGTTGGCGGTTGTTTGCAAGACCGAGAAAAGGCTAGCAAGAATCGGGTCATTGTAGCG
TATGCGCCTGTGAACATTCTCTTCAACAAGTTTGATTCCATTGCGGTGAAATGGTAAAAGTCAACCCCCT
GCGATGTATATTTTCCTGTACAATCAATCAAAAAGCCAAATGATTTAGCATTATCTTTACATCTTGTTAT
TTTACAGATTTTATGTTTAGATCTTTTATGCTTGCTTTTCAAAAGGCCTGCAGGCAAGTGCACAAACAAT
ACTTAAATAAATACTACTCAGTAATAACCTATTTCTTAGCATTTTTGACGAAATTTGCTATTTTGTTAGA
GTCTTTTACACCATTTGTCTCCACACCTCCGCTTACATCAACACCAATAACGCCATTTAATCTAAGCGCA
TCACCAACATTTTCTGGCGTCAGTCCACCAGCTAACATAAAATGTAAGCTTTCGGGGCTCTCTTGCCTTC
CAACCCAGTCAGAAATCGAGTTCCAATCCAAAAGTTCACCTGTCCCACCTGCTTCTGAATCAAACAAGGG
AATAAACGAATGAGGTTTCTGTGAAGCTGCACTGAGTAGTATGTTGCAGTCTTTTGGAAATACGAGTCTT
TTAATAACTGGCAAACCGAGGAACTCTTGGTATTCTTGCCACGACTCATCTCCATGCAGTTGGACGATAT
CAATGCCGTAATCATTGACCAGAGCCAAAACATCCTCCTTAGGTTGATTACGAAACACGCCAACCAAGTA
TTTCGGAGTGCCTGAACTATTTTTATATGCTTTTACAAGACTTGAAATTTTCCTTGCAATAACCGGGTCA
ATTGTTCTCTTTCTATTGGGCACACATATAATACCCAGCAAGTCAGCATCGGAATCTAGAGCACATTCTG
CGGCCTCTGTGCTCTGCAAGCCGCAAACTTTCACCAATGGACCAGAACTACCTGTGAAATTAATAACAGA
CATACTCCAAGCTGCCTTTGTGTGCTTAATCACGTATACTCACGTGCTCAATAGTCACCAATGCCCTCCC
TCTTGGCCCTCTCCTTTTCTTTTTTCGACCGAATTTCTTGAAGACGAAAGGGCCTCGTGATACGCCTATT
TTTATAGGTTAATGTCATGATAATAATGGTTTCTTAGACGTCAGGTGGCACTTTTCGGGGAAATGTGCGC
GGAACCCCTATTTGTTTATTTTTCTAAATACATTCAAATATGTATCCGCTCATGAGACAATAACCCTGAT
AAATGCTTCAATAATATTGAAAAAGGAAGAGTATGAGTATTCAACATTTCCGTGTCGCCCTTATTCCCTT
TTTTGCGGCATTTTGCCTTCCTGTTTTTGCTCACCCAGAAACGCTGGTGAAAGTAAAAGATGCTGAAGAT
CAGTTGGGTGCACGAGTGGGTTACATCGAACTGGATCTCAACAGCGGTAAGATCCTTGAGAGTTTTCGCC
CCGAAGAACGTTTTCCAATGATGAGCACTTTTAAAGTTCTGCTATGTGGCGCGGTATTATCCCGTGTTGA
CGCCGGGCAAGAGCAACTCGGTCGCCGCATACACTATTCTCAGAATGACTTGGTTGAGTACTCACCAGTC
ACAGAAAAGCATCTTACGGATGGCATGACAGTAAGAGAATTATGCAGTGCTGCCATAACCATGAGTGATA
ACACTGCGGCCAACTTACTTCTGACAACGATCGGAGGACCGAAGGAGCTAACCGCTTTTTTGCACAACAT
GGGGGATCATGTAACTCGCCTTGATCGTTGGGAACCGGAGCTGAATGAAGCCATACCAAACGACGAGCGT
GACACCACGATGCCTGTAGCAATGGCAACAACGTTGCGCAAACTATTAACTGGCGAACTACTTACTCTAG
CTTCCCGGCAACAATTAATAGACTGGATGGAGGCGGATAAAGTTGCAGGACCACTTCTGCGCTCGGCCCT
TCCGGCTGGCTGGTTTATTGCTGATAAATCTGGAGCCGGTGAGCGTGGGTCTCGCGGTATCATTGCAGCA
CTGGGGCCAGATGGTAAGCCCTCCCGTATCGTAGTTATCTACACGACGGGGAGTCAGGCAACTATGGATG
AACGAAATAGACAGATCGCTGAGATAGGTGCCTCACTGATTAAGCATTGGTAACTGTCAGACCAAGTTTA
CTCATATATACTTTAGATTGATTTAAAACTTCATTTTTAATTTAAAAGGATCTAGGTGAAGATCCTTTTT
GATAATCTCATGACCAAAATCCCTTAACGTGAGTTTTCGTTCCACTGAGCGTCAGACCCCGTAGAAAAGA
TCAAAGGATCTTCTTGAGATCCTTTTTTTCTGCGCGTAATCTGCTGCTTGCAAACAAAAAAACCACCGCT
ACCAGCGGTGGTTTGTTTGCCGGATCAAGAGCTACCAACTCTTTTTCCGAAGGTAACTGGCTTCAGCAGA
GCGCAGATACCAAATACTGTTCTTCTAGTGTAGCCGTAGTTAGGCCACCACTTCAAGAACTCTGTAGCAC
CGCCTACATACCTCGCTCTGCTAATCCTGTTACCAGTGGCTGCTGCCAGTGGCGATAAGTCGTGTCTTAC
CGGGTTGGACTCAAGACGATAGTTACCGGATAAGGCGCAGCGGTCGGGCTGAACGGGGGGTTCGTGCACA
CAGCCCAGCTTGGAGCGAACGACCTACACCGAACTGAGATACCTACAGCGTGAGCTATGAGAAAGCGCCA
CGCTTCCCGAAGGGAGAAAGGCGGACAGGTATCCGGTAAGCGGCAGGGTCGGAACAGGAGAGCGCACGAG
GGAGCTTCCAGGGGGAAACGCCTGGTATCTTTATAGTCCTGTCGGGTTTCGCCACCTCTGACTTGAGCGT
CGATTTTTGTGATGCTCGTCAGGGGGGCGGAGCCTATGGAAAAACGCCAGCAACGCGGCCTTTTTACGGT
TCCTGGCCTTTTGCTGGCCTTTTGCTCACATGTTCTTTCCTGCGTTATCCCCTGATTCTGTGGATAACCG
TATTACCGCCTTTGAGTGAGCTGATACCGCTCGCCGCAGCCGAACGACCGAGCGCAGCGAGTCAGTGAGC
GAGGAAGCGGAAGAGCGCCCAATACGCAAACCGCCTCTCCCCGCGCGTTGGCCGATTCATTAATGCAGCT
GGCACGACAGGTTTCCCGACTGGAAAGCGGGCAGTGAGCGCAACGCAATTAATGTGAGTTAGCTCACTCA
TTAGGCACCCCAGGCTTTACACTTTATGCTTCCGGCTCGTATGTTGTGTGGAATTGTGAGCGGATAACAA
TTTCACACAGGAAACAGCTATGACATGATTACGAATTCGAGCTCGGTACCCGGGGATCCCCCGGGCTGCA
GGAATTCGATATCGTCCATTCCGACAGCATCGCCAGTCACTATGGCGTGCTGCTAGCGCTATATGCGTTG
ATGCAATTTCTATGCGCACCCGTTCTCGGAGCACTGTCCGACCGCTTTGGCCGCCGCCCAGTCCTGCTCG
CTTCGCTACTTGGAGCCACTATCGACTACGCGATCATGGCGACCACACCCGTCCTGTGGATCGATAATTC
TCCATAATAGTTCTGTTATTTATAATCTCCAGCACTAATAAATGCTATACGTATATTTGTACACAATATA
ATTTCAGAATTTATATTGCTACCATGACTGTCTGAGAATTGGGGGAATAACTTGATAATTGTTGGGATTC
CATTGTTCGTAAACGCAATAATATTAGGTATATAGAAGATACTAAATGTTCTCTCCGAGGATATAGGAAT
GCTCACAATGGAATCGATATATTTCTACATAATAGTATTGAGATTATTCCTCTTTTAGTTTTATATAATT
CATTATCCTATTACATTATCAATCCTTGCATTTCAGCTTCCATTAGACTTAATGACTGTTTCTCAATTTT
TATGTCATCTTCCTGGACCTCATGTGATACTATACCAGTAGCATGAATACTACTGAATCGATGATACTTT
AGAGTTTCATTGCAACAGTTTCAACACAGCCTGGCATGAACAGTGGTAAAAGTATTTCGTCCACTATTTT
CGGCTACTATAAATAAATGTTTTTTTCGCATGCATGT
